Addgene plasmid #211218: pBiT3.1-N_NSMAF:1-917
Purpose: Mammalian expression of full-length human NSMAF. N-terminal HiBiT tag.
Depositing lab: Cheryl Arrowsmith. Depositing organization: University of Toronto. Publication: A Target Class Ligandability Evaluation of WD40 Repeat-Containing Proteins. Ackloo S, Li F, Szewczyk M, Seitova A, Loppnau P, Zeng H, Xu J, Ahmad S, Arnautova YA, Baghaie AJ, Beldar S, Bolotokova A, Centrella PA, Chau I, Clark MA, Cuozzo JW, Dehghani-Tafti S, Disch JS, Dong A, Dumas A, Feng JA, Ghiabi P, Gibson E, Gilmer J, Goldman B, Green SR, Guie MA, Guilinger JP, Harms N, Herasymenko O, Houliston S, Hutchinson A, Kearnes S, Keefe AD, Kimani SW, Kramer T, Kutera M, Kwak HA, Lento C, Li Y, Liu J, Loup J, Machado RAC, Mulhern CJ, Perveen S, Righetto GL, Riley P, Shrestha S, Sigel EA, Silva M, Sintchak MD, Slakman BL, Taylor RD, Thompson J, Torng W, Underkoffler C, von Rechenberg M, Walsh RT, Watson I, Wilson DJ, Wolf E, Yadav M, Yazdi AK, Zhang J, Zhang Y, Santhakumar V, Edwards AM, Barsyte-Lovejoy D, Schapira M, Brown PJ, Halabelian L, Arrowsmith CH. J Med Chem. 2025 Jan 23;68(2):1092-1112. doi: 10.1021/acs.jmedchem.4c02010. Epub 2024 Nov 4. PubMed 39495097.
Backbone
  Vector backbone: pBiT3.1-N
  Backbone manufacturer: Promega
  Vector type: Mammalian Expression
  Selectable markers: Neomycin (select with G418)
Growth in bacteria
  Bacterial resistance: Kanamycin, 50 μg/mL
  Growth temperature: 37°C
  Growth strain: DH5alpha
  Copy number: High Copy
Gene/Insert
  Gene/Insert name: NSMAF:M1-Y917
  Species: H. sapiens (human)
  Insert size (bp): 2751
  Mutation: wild type
  Entrez Gene: NSMAF (a.k.a. FAN, GRAMD5)
  Promoter: CMV
  Tag / fusion protein: MVSGWRLFKKISGSSGGSSG (N terminal on insert)
  Cloning method: Ligation Independent Cloning
  Sequencing primers: 5′ T7; 3′ TTGCTCAGCGGTGGCAGCAG
Resource information
  A portion of this plasmid was derived from a plasmid made by: Mammalian Gene Collection (BC041124)
Terms and licenses: Academic/Nonprofit Terms; Industry Terms: Not Available to Industry
Depositor comments: 5' Cloning Site: Xho1 (not destroyed), 3' Cloning Site: Xba1 (not destroyed).
How to cite: pBiT3.1-N_NSMAF:1-917 was a gift from Cheryl Arrowsmith (Addgene plasmid # 211218 ; http://n2t.net/addgene:211218 ; RRID:Addgene_211218)
