[The description below was written by a language model from this plasmid's Addgene catalogue record and pLannotate feature annotations shown in this document.]
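Description:
pBiT3.1-N_NSMAF:1-917 is a mammalian expression plasmid built on Promega's pBiT3.1-N backbone and encodes full-length, wild-type human NSMAF (also known as FAN; residues M1 to Y917, 2,751 bp) with an N-terminal HiBiT tag. The coding sequence was derived from a Mammalian Gene Collection clone and inserted by ligation-independent cloning between XhoI and XbaI sites, both of which are retained. Expression is driven by the CMV immediate-early enhancer and promoter, followed by a chimeric β-globin/immunoglobulin intron that generally improves transcript processing. A T7 promoter lies just upstream of the open reading frame and serves as a sequencing primer site. An SV40 polyadenylation signal lies downstream of the insert. HiBiT is a short peptide, here joined to NSMAF by a flexible glycine-serine linker. It complements the LgBiT fragment of NanoLuc luciferase to produce luminescence, so the amount of tagged protein can be measured.

The plasmid replicates in E. coli at high copy from a ColE1/pUC-type origin and is selected with kanamycin through a neo (nptII) gene under the bacterial EM7 promoter, with a loxP site immediately upstream. The catalogue lists neomycin/G418 as the mammalian selectable marker. However, the annotated sequence shows only the bacterial promoter in front of neo, and it also contains a separate SV40 promoter-driven blasticidin S deaminase cassette with a synthetic poly(A) signal that the catalogue does not mention. This discrepancy should be checked before planning stable selection. NSMAF is a WD40 repeat-containing protein that couples the p55 TNF receptor to neutral sphingomyelinase. The construct was deposited with a study of the ligandability of WD40 repeat proteins, which suggests use in luminescence-based cellular assays of the tagged protein, although the record does not name a specific assay.
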