Features (pLannotate 1.2.2; 17 found; start..end, strand, type, name):
     24..105     -  polyA_signal   SV40 poly(A) signal: SV40 polyadenylation signal
    128..211     -  CDS            large T antigen (fragment): large T antigen from SV40 (simian virus 40)
    276..641     +  enhancer       CMV enhancer: human cytomegalovirus immediate early enhancer
    643..842     +  promoter       CMV promoter: human cytomegalovirus (CMV) immediate early promoter
    981..1113    +  intron         chimeric intron: chimera between introns from human β-globin and immunoglobulin heavy chain genes
   1157..1175    +  promoter       T7 promoter: promoter for bacteriophage T7 RNA polymerase
   1250..4000    +  CDS            NSMAF: FAN_HUMAN - Also known as FAN. Experimental evidence at protein level: Swiss-Prot protein existence level 1. Couples the p55 TNF-receptor (TNF-R55 / TNFR1) to neutral sphingomyelinase (N-SMASE). Specifically binds to the N-smase activation domain of TNF-R55. May regulate ceramide production by N- SMASE. From Homo sapiens (Human).
   4031..4049    +  misc_feature   MCS (fragment): pUC18/19 multiple cloning site
   4098..4219    -  polyA_signal   SV40 poly(A) signal: SV40 polyadenylation signal
   4242..4310    -  CDS            large T antigen (fragment): large T antigen from SV40 (simian virus 40)
   4334..4367    +  protein_bind   loxP: Cre-mediated recombination occurs in the 8-bp core sequence (GCATACAT). Cre recombinase
   4377..4424    +  promoter       EM7 promoter: synthetic bacterial promoter&nbsp
   4456..5247    +  CDS            neo: KKA2_KLEPN - Also known as kan, nptII. Experimental evidence at protein level: Swiss-Prot protein existence level 1. Resistance to kanamycin, neomycin, paromomycin, ribostamycin, butirosin and gentamicin B. From Klebsiella pneumoniae.
   5408..5996    -  rep_origin     ori: high-copy-number ColE1/pMB1/pBR322/pUC origin of replication
   6122..6170    -  polyA_signal   poly(A) signal: synthetic polyadenylation signal
   6194..6592    -  CDS            BSD: blasticidin S deaminase; Aspergillus terreus BSD; confers resistance to blasticidin
   6623..6980    -  promoter       SV40 promoter: SV40 enhancer and early promoter
>Addgene plasmid #211218 | pBiT3.1-N_NSMAF:1-917 | addgene full sequence | sequence record 425912 | Addgene NGS Result
AAGACGCGTTAATTAAGACGTCGGCAGTGAAAAAAATGCTTTATTTGTGAAATTTGTGATGCTATTGCTT
TATTTGTAACCATTATAAGCTGCAATAAACAAGTTAACAACAACAATTGCATTCATTTTATGTTTCAGGT
TCAGGGGGAGGTGTGGGAGGTTTTTTAAAGCAAGTAAAACCTCTACAAATGTGGTATGGCTGATTATGAT
CCGCGGCCGCAATACGTCGACGTTATCAGCTGACTTCGTACGAGAGCCTAGGATTATGGCGCGCCACTAG
TTATTAATAGTAATCAATTACGGGGTCATTAGTTCATAGCCCATATATGGAGTTCCGCGTTACATAACTT
ACGGTAAATGGCCCGCCTGGCTGACCGCCCAACGACCCCCGCCCATTGACGTCAATAATGACGTATGTTC
CCATAGTAACGCCAATAGGGACTTTCCATTGACGTCAATGGGTGGAGTATTTACGGTAAACTGCCCACTT
GGCAGTACATCAAGTGTATCATATGCCAAGTCCGCCCCCTATTGACGTCAATGACGGTAAATGGCCCGCC
TGGCATTATGCCCAGTACATGACCTTACGGGACTTTCCTACTTGGCAGTACATCTACGTATTAGTCATCG
CTATTACCATGGTGATGCGGTTTTGGCAGTACACCAATGGGCGTGGATAGCGGTTTGACTCACGGGGATT
TCCAAGTCTCCACCCCATTGACGTCAATGGGAGTTTGTTTTGGCACCAAAATCAACGGGACTTTCCAAAA
TGTCGTAATAACCCCGCCCCGTTGACGCAAATGGGCGGTAGGCGTGTACGGTGGGAGGTCTATATAAGCA
GAGCTGGTTTAGTGAACCGTCAGATCACTAGAATCTTTATTGCGGTAGTTTATCACAGTTAAATTGCTAA
CGCAGTCAGTGCTTCTGACACAACAGTCTCGAACTTAAGCTGCAGAAGTTGGTCGTGAGGCACTGGGCAG
GTAAGTATCAAGGTTACAAGACAGGTTTAAGGAGACCAATAGAAACTGGGCTTGTCGAGACAGAGAAGAC
TCTTGCGTTTCTGATAGGCACCTATTGGTCTTACTGACATCCACTTTGCCTTTCTCTCCACAGGTGTCCA
CTCCCAGTTCAATTACAGCTCTTAAGGCTAGAGTATTAATACGACTCACTATAGGGGTTAGCGATCGCCA
TGGTGAGCGGCTGGCGGCTGTTCAAGAAGATTAGCGGGAGCTCCGGTGGCTCGAGCGGTATGGCGTTTAT
CCGGAAGAAGCAGCAGGAGCAGCAGCTGCAGCTCTACTCCAAGGAGAGATTTTCCTTGCTGCTGCTTAAC
TTGGAGGAGTACTACTTTGAACAGCATAGAGCCAATCACATTTTGCACAAGGGCAGTCACCATGAAAGGA
AAATCAGAGGCTCCTTAAAAATATGTTCAAAATCGGTGATTTTTGAACCAGATTCAATATCCCAGCCCAT
CATCAAGATTCCTTTGAGAGACTGTATAAAAATAGGAAAGCATGGAGAAAATGGAGCCAATAGACACTTC
ACAAAGGCAAAATCTGGGGGTATTTCACTCATTTTCAGTCAGGTATATTTCATTAAAGAACATAATGTTG
TTGCACCATATAAAATAGAAAGGGGCAAAATGGAATATGTTTTTGAATTGGATGTTCCCGGGAAAGTGGA
AGATGTTGTGGAGACGTTGCTTCAGCTTCACAGAGCATCCTGCCTTGACAAATTGGGTGACCAAACCGCC
ATGATAACAGCTATTTTGCAGTCTCGTTTAGCTAGAACATCATTTGACAAAAACAGGTTCCAAAACATTT
CTGAAAAGCTGCACATGGAATGCAAAGCAGAAATGGTGACGCCTCTGGTGACTAATCCTGGACACGTGTG
CATCACGGACACAAACCTGTATTTTCAGCCCCTCAACGGCTACCCGAAACCTGTGGTCCAGATAACACTC
CAAGATGTCCGCCGCATCTACAAAAGGAGGCACGGCCTCATGCCTCTGGGCTTGGAAGTATTTTGCACAG
AAGATGATCTGTGTTCCGACATCTACCTAAAGTTCTATGAACCTCAAGATAGAGATGATCTCTATTTTTA
CATTGCCACATACCTAGAGCACCATGTGGCGGAGCACACTGCTGAGAGCTACATGCTGCAGTGGCAGCGT
GGACACCTTTCCAACTATCAGTACCTCCTTCACCTCAACAACCTGGCCGACCGCAGCTGCAACGACCTCT
CCCAGTACCCTGTGTTTCCATGGATAATACATGATTATTCCAGCTCAGAACTAGATTTGTCAAATCCAGG
AACCTTCCGGGATCTCAGTAAGCCAGTAGGGGCCCTAAATAAGGAACGGCTGGAGAGACTACTGACACGC
TACCAGGAAATGCCTGAACCAAAGTTCATGTATGGGAGTCACTACTCTTCCCCGGGTTATGTACTTTTTT
ATCTTGTTAGGATTGCACCAGAGTATATGCTGTGCCTGCAGAATGGAAGATTTGATAATGCAGATAGAAT
GTTCAACAGTATTGCAGAAACTTGGAAAAACTGTCTGGATGGTGCAACGGATTTTAAAGAGTTAATTCCA
GAATTCTATGGTGATGATGTGAGCTTTCTAGTCAATAGCCTGAAGTTGGATTTGGGAAAGAGACAAGGAG
GACAGATGGTTGACGATGTGGAGCTTCCCCCTTGGGCTTCCAGTCCCGAGGACTTTCTCCAGAAGAGCAA
AGATGCATTGGAAAGCAATTATGTGTCTGAACACCTTCACGAGTGGATTGATCTAATATTTGGCTACAAA
CAAAAAGGGAGTGATGCAGTTGGGGCCCATAATGTATTTCATCCCCTGACCTATGAAGGAGGTGTAGACT
TGAACAGCATCCAGGATCCTGATGAGAAGGTAGCCATGCTTACGCAAATCTTGGAATTTGGGCAGACACC
AAAACAACTATTTGTGACACCACATCCTCGAAGGATCACCCCAAAGTTTAAAAGTTTGTCCCAGACCTCC
AGTTATAATGCTTCTATGGCAGATTCCCCAGGTGAAGAGTCTTTTGAAGACCTGACCGAAGAAAGCAAAA
CACTGGCCTGGAATAACATCACCAAACTGCAGTTACACGAGCACTATAAAATCCACAAAGAAGCAGTTAC
TGGAATCACGGTCTCTCGCAATGGATCTTCAGTATTCACAACATCCCAAGATTCCACCTTGAAGATGTTT
TCTAAAGAATCAAAAATGCTACAAAGAAGTATATCATTTTCAAATATGGCTTTATCGTCTTGTTTACTTT
TACCAGGAGATGCCACTGTCATAACTTCTTCATGGGATAATAATGTCTATTTTTATTCCATAGCATTTGG
AAGACGCCAGGACACGTTAATGGGACATGATGATGCTGTTAGTAAGATCTGTTGGCATGACAACAGGCTA
TATTCTGCATCGTGGGACTCTACAGTGAAGGTGTGGTCTGGTGTTCCTGCAGAGATGCCAGGCACCAAAA
GACACCACTTTGACTTGCTGGCCGAGCTGGAACATGATGTCAGTGTAGATACAATCAGTTTAAATGCTGC
AAGCACACTGTTAGTTTCCGGCACCAAAGAAGGCACAGTGAATATTTGGGACCTCACAACGGCCACCTTA
ATGCACCAGATTCCATGCCATTCAGGGATTGTATGTGACACTGCTTTTAGCCCAGATAGTCGCCATGTCC
TCAGCACAGGAACAGATGGCTGTCTTAATGTCATTGATGTGCAGACAGGAATGCTCATCTCCTCCATGAC
ATCAGATGAGCCCCAGAGGTGCTTTGTCTGGGATGGAAATTCCGTTTTATCTGGCAGTCAGTCTGGTGAA
CTGCTCGTTTGGGACCTCCTTGGAGCAAAAATCAGTGAGAGAATACAGGGCCACACAGGTGCTGTGACAT
GTATATGGATGAATGAACAGTGTAGCAGTATCATCACAGGAGGGGAAGACAGACAAATTATATTCTGGAA
ATTGCAGTATTAATCTAGAGGTCAAGCTTCGGGGGTTTAAACCTGCAGGCATGCAAGCTGATTTGGCTGC
TGCCACCGCTGAGCAAGGCCGCTTCGAGCAGACATGATAAGATACATTGATGAGTTTGGACAAACCACAA
CTAGAATGCAGTGAAAAAAATGCTTTATTTGTGAAATTTGTGATGCTATTGCTTTATTTGTAACCATTAT
AAGCTGCAATAAACAAGTTAACAACAACAATTGCATTCATTTTATGTTTCAGGTTCAGGGGGAGATGTGG
GAGGTTTTTTTAAGCAAGTAAAACCTCTACAAATGTGGTAAAATCTTAATTAAGACTTCTAATATAACTT
CGTATAGCATACATTATACGAAGTTATGGTTCCACTGTTGACAATTAATCATCGGCATAGTATATCGGCA
TAGTATAATACGACAAGGTGAGGAACTAAACCCAGGAGGCAGATCATGATTGAACAAGATGGATTGCACG
CAGGTTCTCCGGCCGCTTGGGTGGAGAGGCTATTCGGCTATGACTGGGCACAACAGACAATCGGCTGCTC
TGATGCCGCCGTGTTCCGGCTGTCAGCGCAGGGGCGCCCGGTTCTTTTTGTCAAGACCGACCTGTCCGGT
GCCCTGAATGAACTGCAGGACGAGGCAGCGCGGCTATCGTGGCTGGCCACGACGGGCGTTCCTTGCGCAG
CTGTGCTCGACGTTGTCACTGAAGCGGGAAGGGACTGGCTGCTATTGGGCGAAGTGCCGGGGCAGGATCT
CCTGTCATCTCACCTTGCTCCTGCCGAGAAAGTATCCATCATGGCTGATGCAATGCGGCGGCTGCATACG
CTTGATCCGGCTACCTGCCCATTCGACCACCAAGCGAAACATCGCATCGAGCGAGCACGTACTCGGATGG
AAGCCGGTCTTGTCGATCAGGATGATCTGGACGAAGAGCATCAGGGGCTCGCGCCAGCCGAACTGTTCGC
CAGGCTCAAGGCGCGCATGCCCGACGGCGAGGATCTCGTCGTGACCCATGGCGATGCCTGCTTGCCGAAT
ATCATGGTGGAAAATGGCCGCTTTTCTGGATTCATCGACTGTGGCCGGCTGGGTGTGGCGGACCGCTATC
AGGACATAGCGTTGGCTACCCGTGATATTGCTGAAGAGCTTGGCGGCGAATGGGCTGACCGCTTCCTCGT
GCTTTACGGTATCGCCGCTCCCGATTCGCAGCGCATCGCCTTCTATCGCCTTCTTGACGAGTTCTTCTGA
TTCGAAATGACCGACCAAGCGACGCCCAACCGGTATCAGCTCACTCAAAGGCGGTAATACGGTTATCCAC
AGAATCAGGGGATAACGCAGGAAAGAACATGTGAGCAAAAGGCCAGCAAAAGGCCAGGAACCGTAAAAAG
GCCGCGTTGCTGGCGTTTTTCCATAGGCTCCGCCCCCCTGACGAGCATCACAAAAATCGACGCTCAAGTC
AGAGGTGGCGAAACCCGACAGGACTATAAAGATACCAGGCGTTTCCCCCTGGAAGCTCCCTCGTGCGCTC
TCCTGTTCCGACCCTGCCGCTTACCGGATACCTGTCCGCCTTTCTCCCTTCGGGAAGCGTGGCGCTTTCT
CATAGCTCACGCTGTAGGTATCTCAGTTCGGTGTAGGTCGTTCGCTCCAAGCTGGGCTGTGTGCACGAAC
CCCCCGTTCAGCCCGACCGCTGCGCCTTATCCGGTAACTATCGTCTTGAGTCCAACCCGGTAAGACACGA
CTTATCGCCACTGGCAGCAGCCACTGGTAACAGGATTAGCAGAGCGAGGTATGTAGGCGGTGCTACAGAG
TTCTTGAAGTGGTGGCCTAACTACGGCTACACTAGAAGGACAGTATTTGGTATCTGCGCTCTGCTGAAGC
CAGTTACCTTCGGAAAAAGAGTTGGTAGCTCTTGATCCGGCAAACAAACCACCGCTGGTAGCGGTGGTTT
TTTTGTTTGCAAGCAGCAGATTACGCGCAGAAAAAAAGGATTTCAAGAAGATCCTTTGATCTTTTCTACG
GGGTCTGACGCTCAGTGGAACGAAAACTCACGTTAAGGGATTTTGGTCATGAGATTATCAAAAAGGATCT
TCACCTAGATCCTTTTATAGTCCGGAATCGTCACACAAAAAACCAACACACAGATGTAATGAAAATAAAG
ATATTTTATTGCGGCCATCGTGATGGCTAGAGTTTAGCCCTCCCACACATAACCAGAGGGCAGCAATTCA
CGAATCCCAACTGCCGTCGGCTGTCCATCACTGTCCTTCACTATGGCTTTGATCCCAGGATGCAGATCGA
GAAGCACCTGTCGGCACCGTCCGCAGGGGCTCAAGATGCCCCTGTTCTCATTTCCGATCGCGACGATACA
AGTCAGGTTGCCAGCTGCCGCAGCAGCAGCAGTGCCCAGCACCACGAGTTCTGCACAAGGTCCCCCAGTA
AAATGATATACATTGACACCAGTGAAGATGCGGCCGTCGCTAGAGAGAGCTGCGCTGGCGACGCTGTAGT
CTTCAGAGATGGGGATGCTGTTGATTGTAGCCGTTGCTCTTTCAATGAGGGTGGATTCTTCTTGAGACAA
AGGCTTGGCCATGGTGGCGCTAGTGTCAGAAGAATCGAGCTTTTTGCAAAAGCCTAGGCCTCCAAAAAAG
CCTCCTCACTACTTCTGGAATAGCTCAGAGGCCGAGGCGGCCTCGGCCTCTGCATAAATAAAAAAAATTA
GTCAGCCATGGGGCGGAGAATGGGCGGAACTGGGCGGAGTTAGGGGCGGGATGGGCGGAGTTAGGGGCGG
GACTATGGTTGCTGACTAATTGAGATGCATGCTTTGCATACTTCTGCCTGCTGGGGAGCCTGGGGACTTT
CCACACCTGGTTGCTGACTAATTGAGATGCATGCTTTGCATACTTCTGCCTGCTGGGGAGCCTGGGGACT
TTCCACACCCTAACTGACACACATTCCACAGCTGGTTCTTTCCGCCTCAGAAGGTACCTAACCAAGTTCC
TCTTTCAGAGGTTATTTCAGGCCATGGTGCTGCGC
