>Addgene plasmid #211218 | pBiT3.1-N_NSMAF:1-917 | depositor partial sequence | sequence record 411914 | Insert sequence
ATGGCGTTTATCCGGAAGAAGCAGCAGGAGCAGCAGCTGCAGCTCTACTCCAAGGAGAGATTTTCCTTGC
TGCTGCTTAACTTGGAGGAGTACTACTTTGAACAGCATAGAGCCAATCACATTTTGCACAAGGGCAGTCA
CCATGAAAGGAAAATCAGAGGCTCCTTAAAAATATGTTCAAAATCGGTGATTTTTGAACCAGATTCAATA
TCCCAGCCCATCATCAAGATTCCTTTGAGAGACTGTATAAAAATAGGAAAGCATGGAGAAAATGGAGCCA
ATAGACACTTCACAAAGGCAAAATCTGGGGGTATTTCACTCATTTTCAGTCAGGTATATTTCATTAAAGA
ACATAATGTTGTTGCACCATATAAAATAGAAAGGGGCAAAATGGAATATGTTTTTGAATTGGATGTTCCC
GGGAAAGTGGAAGATGTTGTGGAGACGTTGCTTCAGCTTCACAGAGCATCCTGCCTTGACAAATTGGGTG
ACCAAACCGCCATGATAACAGCTATTTTGCAGTCTCGTTTAGCTAGAACATCATTTGACAAAAACAGGTT
CCAAAACATTTCTGAAAAGCTGCACATGGAATGCAAAGCAGAAATGGTGACGCCTCTGGTGACTAATCCT
GGACACGTGTGCATCACGGACACAAACCTGTATTTTCAGCCCCTCAACGGCTACCCGAAACCTGTGGTCC
AGATAACACTCCAAGATGTCCGCCGCATCTACAAAAGGAGGCACGGCCTCATGCCTCTGGGCTTGGAAGT
ATTTTGCACAGAAGATGATCTGTGTTCCGACATCTACCTAAAGTTCTATGAACCTCAAGATAGAGATGAT
CTCTATTTTTACATTGCCACATACCTAGAGCACCATGTGGCGGAGCACACTGCTGAGAGCTACATGCTGC
AGTGGCAGCGTGGACACCTTTCCAACTATCAGTACCTCCTTCACCTCAACAACCTGGCCGACCGCAGCTG
CAACGACCTCTCCCAGTACCCTGTGTTTCCATGGATAATACATGATTATTCCAGCTCAGAACTAGATTTG
TCAAATCCAGGAACCTTCCGGGATCTCAGTAAGCCAGTAGGGGCCCTAAATAAGGAACGGCTGGAGAGAC
TACTGACACGCTACCAGGAAATGCCTGAACCAAAGTTCATGTATGGGAGTCACTACTCTTCCCCGGGTTA
TGTACTTTTTTATCTTGTTAGGATTGCACCAGAGTATATGCTGTGCCTGCAGAATGGAAGATTTGATAAT
GCAGATAGAATGTTCAACAGTATTGCAGAAACTTGGAAAAACTGTCTGGATGGTGCAACGGATTTTAAAG
AGTTAATTCCAGAATTCTATGGTGATGATGTGAGCTTTCTAGTCAATAGCCTGAAGTTGGATTTGGGAAA
GAGACAAGGAGGACAGATGGTTGACGATGTGGAGCTTCCCCCTTGGGCTTCCAGTCCCGAGGACTTTCTC
CAGAAGAGCAAAGATGCATTGGAAAGCAATTATGTGTCTGAACACCTTCACGAGTGGATTGATCTAATAT
TTGGCTACAAACAAAAAGGGAGTGATGCAGTTGGGGCCCATAATGTATTTCATCCCCTGACCTATGAAGG
AGGTGTAGACTTGAACAGCATCCAGGATCCTGATGAGAAGGTAGCCATGCTTACGCAAATCTTGGAATTT
GGGCAGACACCAAAACAACTATTTGTGACACCACATCCTCGAAGGATCACCCCAAAGTTTAAAAGTTTGT
CCCAGACCTCCAGTTATAATGCTTCTATGGCAGATTCCCCAGGTGAAGAGTCTTTTGAAGACCTGACCGA
AGAAAGCAAAACACTGGCCTGGAATAACATCACCAAACTGCAGTTACACGAGCACTATAAAATCCACAAA
GAAGCAGTTACTGGAATCACGGTCTCTCGCAATGGATCTTCAGTATTCACAACATCCCAAGATTCCACCT
TGAAGATGTTTTCTAAAGAATCAAAAATGCTACAAAGAAGTATATCATTTTCAAATATGGCTTTATCGTC
TTGTTTACTTTTACCAGGAGATGCCACTGTCATAACTTCTTCATGGGATAATAATGTCTATTTTTATTCC
ATAGCATTTGGAAGACGCCAGGACACGTTAATGGGACATGATGATGCTGTTAGTAAGATCTGTTGGCATG
ACAACAGGCTATATTCTGCATCGTGGGACTCTACAGTGAAGGTGTGGTCTGGTGTTCCTGCAGAGATGCC
AGGCACCAAAAGACACCACTTTGACTTGCTGGCCGAGCTGGAACATGATGTCAGTGTAGATACAATCAGT
TTAAATGCTGCAAGCACACTGTTAGTTTCCGGCACCAAAGAAGGCACAGTGAATATTTGGGACCTCACAA
CGGCCACCTTAATGCACCAGATTCCATGCCATTCAGGGATTGTATGTGACACTGCTTTTAGCCCAGATAG
TCGCCATGTCCTCAGCACAGGAACAGATGGCTGTCTTAATGTCATTGATGTGCAGACAGGAATGCTCATC
TCCTCCATGACATCAGATGAGCCCCAGAGGTGCTTTGTCTGGGATGGAAATTCCGTTTTATCTGGCAGTC
AGTCTGGTGAACTGCTCGTTTGGGACCTCCTTGGAGCAAAAATCAGTGAGAGAATACAGGGCCACACAGG
TGCTGTGACATGTATATGGATGAATGAACAGTGTAGCAGTATCATCACAGGAGGGGAAGACAGACAAATT
ATATTCTGGAAATTGCAGTAT
